Addgene plasmid #153177: pDONR221 SARS-CoV-2 S-frag5_nostop
Purpose: Gateway-compatible Entry vector, with a fragmented insert of S gene's CDS from SARS-CoV-2 isolate Wuhan-Hu-1
Depositing lab: Fritz Roth & Mikko Taipale. Depositing organization: Sinai Health System. Publication: A Comprehensive, Flexible Collection of SARS-CoV-2 Coding Regions. Kim DK, Knapp JJ, Kuang D, Chawla A, Cassonnet P, Lee H, Sheykhkarimli D, Samavarchi-Tehrani P, Abdouni H, Rayhan A, Li R, Pogoutse O, Coyaud E, van der Werf S, Demeret C, Gingras AC, Taipale M, Raught B, Jacob Y, Roth FP. G3 (Bethesda). 2020 Aug 6. pii: g3.120.401554. doi: 10.1534/g3.120.401554. PubMed 32763951.
Backbone
  Vector backbone: pDONR221
  Backbone manufacturer: Invitrogen
  Backbone size w/o insert (bp): 4762
  Vector type: Gateway-compatible Entry vector
Growth in bacteria
  Bacterial resistance: Kanamycin, 50 μg/mL
  Growth temperature: 37°C
  Growth strain: DH5alpha
  Copy number: Unknown
Gene/Insert
  Gene/Insert name: S-frag5
  Species: SARS-CoV-2 isolate Wuhan-Hu-1
  Insert size (bp): 1584
  Mutation: Many synonymous changes due to codon optimization
  Cloning method: Gateway Cloning
  Sequencing primers: 5′ M13F; 3′ M13R
Resource information
  A portion of this plasmid was derived from a plasmid made by: Synthesized from GenScript
Terms and licenses: Academic/Nonprofit Terms; Industry Terms
How to cite: pDONR221 SARS-CoV-2 S-frag5_nostop was a gift from Fritz Roth & Mikko Taipale (Addgene plasmid # 153177 ; http://n2t.net/addgene:153177 ; RRID:Addgene_153177)
