[The description below was written by a language model from this plasmid's Addgene catalogue record and pLannotate feature annotations shown in this document.]
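Description:
pDONR221 SARS-CoV-2 S-frag5_nostop is a Gateway-compatible entry clone built on the Invitrogen pDONR221 backbone and maintained in E. coli. It replicates from a high-copy ColE1/pUC-type origin and is selected with kanamycin through the aph(3')-Ia KanR gene. The sequenced plasmid is 4,128 nt. This is smaller than the listed empty-backbone size because the BP reaction that creates an entry clone swaps out the donor vector's counter-selection cassette for the insert. Other backbone features are rrnB T1 and T2 transcription terminators positioned upstream of the cloning site to limit read-through, a T7 promoter next to the downstream att site, and short annotated remnants of lacZα and lacI that are not functional genes.

The payload is a 1,584 bp segment of the spike (S) glycoprotein coding sequence from SARS-CoV-2 isolate Wuhan-Hu-1, designated fragment 5. The record does not state which part of spike this fragment covers. The sequence was commercially synthesized and codon optimized, so it has many synonymous differences from the viral genome. It lies between two attL recombination sites. The automated annotation labels the upstream site attL3 and the downstream one attL2, although a pDONR221 entry clone would normally carry attL1 there, so the attL3 label may be an annotation artefact. No expression promoter drives the insert in this vector.

As the "nostop" name suggests, the fragment appears to lack a termination codon, so LR recombination into a destination vector can place it in frame with C-terminal tags or fusion partners. The plasmid belongs to a collection of SARS-CoV-2 coding regions designed for flexible transfer into expression vectors chosen by the user.
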