Features (pLannotate 1.2.2; 10 found; start..end, strand, type, name):
     19..55      -  CDS            lacZα (fragment): LacZα fragment of β-galactosidase; lacZ fragment
     72..167     +  protein_bind   attL3: mutant version of attL; recombination site for the Gateway® LR reaction LR Clonase™
    173..1756    +  CDS            S (fragment): SPIKE_SARS2 - Experimental evidence at protein level: Swiss-Prot protein existence level 1. [Spike glycoprotein]: May down-regulate host tetherin (BST2) by lysosomal degradation, thereby counteracting its antiviral activity. From Severe acute respiratory syndrome coronavirus 2 (2019-nCoV) (SARS-CoV-2).
   1755..1854    -  protein_bind   attL2: mutant version of attL; recombination site for the Gateway® LR reaction LR Clonase™
   1872..1890    -  promoter       T7 promoter: promoter for bacteriophage T7 RNA polymerase
   2024..2833    +  CDS            KanR: aminoglycoside phosphotransferase; aph(3')-Ia; confers resistance to kanamycin in bacteria or G418 (Geneticin®) in eukaryotes
   2980..3568    +  rep_origin     ori: high-copy-number ColE1/pMB1/pBR322/pUC origin of replication
   3751..3843    +  CDS            lacI (fragment): lac repressor; lacI; The lac repressor binds to the lac operator to inhibit transcription in E. coli. This inhibition can be relieved by adding lactose or isopropyl-β-D-thiogalactopyranoside (IPTG).
   3898..3925    -  terminator     rrnB T2 terminator: transcription terminator T2 from the E. coli rrnB gene
   4057..4100    +  terminator     rrnB T1 terminator: Escherichia coli rrnB; transcription terminator T1 from the E. coli rrnB gene
>Addgene plasmid #153177 | pDONR221 SARS-CoV-2 S-frag5_nostop | addgene full sequence | sequence record 298348 | Addgene NGS Result
GTTAACGCTAGCATGGATGTTTTCCCAGTCACGACGTTGTAAAACGACGGCCAGTCTTAAGCTCGGGCCC
CAAATAATGATTTTATTTTGACTGATAGTGACCTGTTCGTTGCAACAAATTGATGAGCAATGCTTTTTTA
TAATGCCAACTTTGTACAAAAAAGTTGGCATGGTGGCCTCTCAGAGCATCATCGCCTACACCATGAGCCT
GGGCGCTGAAAACAGCGTGGCTTACAGCAACAACTCTATCGCCATCCCAACCAACTTCACCATCTCTGTG
ACCACCGAAATCCTGCCAGTGAGCATGACCAAGACCAGCGTGGACTGCACCATGTACATCTGCGGAGACT
CTACCGAATGCTCTAACCTGCTGCTGCAGTACGGCAGCTTCTGCACCCAGCTGAACCGCGCTCTGACCGG
AATCGCTGTGGAGCAGGACAAGAACACCCAGGAAGTGTTCGCTCAGGTGAAGCAGATATACAAGACCCCA
CCTATCAAGGACTTCGGAGGATTCAACTTCTCTCAGATCCTGCCCGACCCATCTAAGCCCTCTAAGAGGT
CTTTCATCGAAGACCTGCTGTTCAACAAGGTGACCCTGGCCGACGCCGGTTTCATCAAGCAGTACGGTGA
CTGCCTGGGAGACATCGCCGCTAGAGACCTGATCTGCGCCCAGAAGTTCAACGGTCTGACCGTGCTGCCA
CCACTGCTGACCGACGAGATGATCGCCCAGTACACCTCTGCCCTGCTGGCTGGAACCATCACCTCTGGTT
GGACCTTCGGAGCTGGCGCCGCCCTGCAGATCCCATTCGCTATGCAGATGGCCTACCGTTTCAACGGTAT
CGGAGTGACCCAGAACGTGCTGTACGAAAACCAGAAGCTGATCGCTAACCAGTTCAACTCTGCTATCGGA
AAGATCCAGGACTCCCTGTCCTCTACCGCTTCTGCCCTGGGAAAGCTGCAGGACGTGGTGAACCAGAACG
CCCAGGCCCTGAACACCCTGGTGAAGCAGCTGTCTTCTAACTTCGGAGCCATCTCCTCTGTGCTGAACGA
CATCCTGTCTAGGCTGGACAAGGTGGAAGCCGAGGTGCAGATCGACAGACTGATCACCGGAAGACTGCAG
TCTCTGCAGACCTACGTGACCCAGCAGCTGATCAGGGCCGCTGAAATCAGAGCTTCTGCCAACCTGGCTG
CCACCAAGATGTCCGAATGCGTGCTGGGCCAGTCTAAGAGGGTGGACTTCTGCGGAAAGGGATACCACCT
GATGTCCTTCCCACAGTCTGCTCCACACGGAGTGGTGTTCCTGCACGTGACCTACGTGCCCGCCCAGGAA
AAGAACTTCACCACCGCCCCAGCTATCTGCCACGACGGAAAGGCTCACTTCCCCAGGGAGGGAGTGTTCG
TGTCTAACGGAACCCACTGGTTCGTGACCCAGAGGAACTTCTACGAGCCACAGATCATCACCACCGACAA
CACCTTCGTGTCTGGAAACTGCGACGTGGTGATCGGAATCGTGAACAACACCGTGTACGACCCACTGCAG
CCAGAACTGGACTCTTTCAAGGAGGAACTGGACAAGTACTTCAAGAACCACACCTCTCCAGACGTGGACC
TGGGAGACATCTCCGGAATCAACGCCTCTGTGGTGAACATCCAGAAGGAAATCGACAGACTGAACGAGGT
GGCCAAGAACCTGAACGAATCTCTGATCGACCTGCAGGAACTGGGAAAGTACGAGCAGTACATCAAGTGG
CCCTACCCAACTTTCTTGTACAAAGTTGGCATTATAAGAAAGCATTGCTTATCAATTTGTTGCAACGAAC
AGGTCACTATCAGTCAAAATAAAATCATTATTTGCCATCCAGCTGATATCCCCTATAGTGAGTCGTATTA
CATGGTCATAGCTGTTTCCTGGCAGCTCTGGCCCGTGTCTCAAAATCTCTGATGTTACATTGCACAAGAT
AAAAATATATCATCATGAACAATAAAACTGTCTGCTTACATAAACAGTAATACAAGGGGTGTTATGAGCC
ATATTCAACGGGAAACGTCGAGGCCGCGATTAAATTCCAACATGGATGCTGATTTATATGGGTATAAATG
GGCTCGCGATAATGTCGGGCAATCAGGTGCGACAATCTATCGCTTGTATGGGAAGCCCGATGCGCCAGAG
TTGTTTCTGAAACATGGCAAAGGTAGCGTTGCCAATGATGTTACAGATGAGATGGTCAGACTAAACTGGC
TGACGGAATTTATGCCTCTTCCGACCATCAAGCATTTTATCCGTACTCCTGATGATGCATGGTTACTCAC
CACTGCGATCCCCGGAAAAACAGCATTCCAGGTATTAGAAGAATATCCTGATTCAGGTGAAAATATTGTT
GATGCGCTGGCAGTGTTCCTGCGCCGGTTGCATTCGATTCCTGTTTGTAATTGTCCTTTTAACAGCGATC
GCGTATTTCGTCTCGCTCAGGCGCAATCACGAATGAATAACGGTTTGGTTGATGCGAGTGATTTTGATGA
CGAGCGTAATGGCTGGCCTGTTGAACAAGTCTGGAAAGAAATGCATAAACTTTTGCCATTCTCACCGGAT
TCAGTCGTCACTCATGGTGATTTCTCACTTGATAACCTTATTTTTGACGAGGGGAAATTAATAGGTTGTA
TTGATGTTGGACGAGTCGGAATCGCAGACCGATACCAGGATCTTGCCATCCTATGGAACTGCCTCGGTGA
GTTTTCTCCTTCATTACAGAAACGGCTTTTTCAAAAATATGGTATTGATAATCCTGATATGAATAAATTG
CAGTTTCATTTGATGCTCGATGAGTTTTTCTAATCAGAATTGGTTAATTGGTTGTAACACTGGCAGAGCA
TTACGCTGACTTGACGGGACGGCGCAAGCTCATGACCAAAATCCCTTAACGTGAGTTACGCGTCGTTCCA
CTGAGCGTCAGACCCCGTAGAAAAGATCAAAGGATCTTCTTGAGATCCTTTTTTTCTGCGCGTAATCTGC
TGCTTGCAAACAAAAAAACCACCGCTACCAGCGGTGGTTTGTTTGCCGGATCAAGAGCTACCAACTCTTT
TTCCGAAGGTAACTGGCTTCAGCAGAGCGCAGATACCAAATACTGTTCTTCTAGTGTAGCCGTAGTTAGG
CCACCACTTCAAGAACTCTGTAGCACCGCCTACATACCTCGCTCTGCTAATCCTGTTACCAGTGGCTGCT
GCCAGTGGCGATAAGTCGTGTCTTACCGGGTTGGACTCAAGACGATAGTTACCGGATAAGGCGCAGCGGT
CGGGCTGAACGGGGGGTTCGTGCACACAGCCCAGCTTGGAGCGAACGACCTACACCGAACTGAGATACCT
ACAGCGTGAGCTATGAGAAAGCGCCACGCTTCCCGAAGGGAGAAAGGCGGACAGGTATCCGGTAAGCGGC
AGGGTCGGAACAGGAGAGCGCACGAGGGAGCTTCCAGGGGGAAACGCCTGGTATCTTTATAGTCCTGTCG
GGTTTCGCCACCTCTGACTTGAGCGTCGATTTTTGTGATGCTCGTCAGGGGGGCGGAGCCTATGGAAAAA
CGCCAGCAACGCGGCCTTTTTACGGTTCCTGGCCTTTTGCTGGCCTTTTGCTCACATGTTCTTTCCTGCG
TTATCCCCTGATTCTGTGGATAACCGTATTACCGCCTTTGAGTGAGCTGATACCGCTCGCCGCAGCCGAA
CGACCGAGCGCAGCGAGTCAGTGAGCGAGGAAGCGGAAGAGCGCCCAATACGCAAACCGCCTCTCCCCGC
GCGTTGGCCGATTCATTAATGCAGCTGGCACGACAGGTTTCCCGACTGGAAAGCGGGCAGTGAGCGCAAC
GCAATTAATACGCGTACCGCTAGCCAGGAAGAGTTTGTAGAAACGCAAAAAGGCCATCCGTCAGGATGGC
CTTCTGCTTAGTTTGATGCCTGGCAGTTTATGGCGGGCGTCCTGCCCGCCACCCTCCGGGCCGTTGCTTC
ACAACGTTCAAATCCGCTCCCGGCGGATTTGTCCTACTCAGGAGAGCGTTCACCGACAAACAACAGATAA
AACGAAAGGCCCAGTCTTCCGACTGAGCCTTTCGTTTTATTTGATGCCTGGCAGTTCCCTACTCTCGC
