>Addgene plasmid #153177 | pDONR221 SARS-CoV-2 S-frag5_nostop | depositor partial sequence | sequence record 296455 | Inserted CDS without stop codon
ATGGTGGCCTCTCAGAGCATCATCGCCTACACCATGAGCCTGGGCGCTGAAAACAGCGTGGCTTACAGCA
ACAACTCTATCGCCATCCCAACCAACTTCACCATCTCTGTGACCACCGAAATCCTGCCAGTGAGCATGAC
CAAGACCAGCGTGGACTGCACCATGTACATCTGCGGAGACTCTACCGAATGCTCTAACCTGCTGCTGCAG
TACGGCAGCTTCTGCACCCAGCTGAACCGCGCTCTGACCGGAATCGCTGTGGAGCAGGACAAGAACACCC
AGGAAGTGTTCGCTCAGGTGAAGCAGATATACAAGACCCCACCTATCAAGGACTTCGGAGGATTCAACTT
CTCTCAGATCCTGCCCGACCCATCTAAGCCCTCTAAGAGGTCTTTCATCGAAGACCTGCTGTTCAACAAG
GTGACCCTGGCCGACGCCGGTTTCATCAAGCAGTACGGTGACTGCCTGGGAGACATCGCCGCTAGAGACC
TGATCTGCGCCCAGAAGTTCAACGGTCTGACCGTGCTGCCACCACTGCTGACCGACGAGATGATCGCCCA
GTACACCTCTGCCCTGCTGGCTGGAACCATCACCTCTGGTTGGACCTTCGGAGCTGGCGCCGCCCTGCAG
ATCCCATTCGCTATGCAGATGGCCTACCGTTTCAACGGTATCGGAGTGACCCAGAACGTGCTGTACGAAA
ACCAGAAGCTGATCGCTAACCAGTTCAACTCTGCTATCGGAAAGATCCAGGACTCCCTGTCCTCTACCGC
TTCTGCCCTGGGAAAGCTGCAGGACGTGGTGAACCAGAACGCCCAGGCCCTGAACACCCTGGTGAAGCAG
CTGTCTTCTAACTTCGGAGCCATCTCCTCTGTGCTGAACGACATCCTGTCTAGGCTGGACAAGGTGGAAG
CCGAGGTGCAGATCGACAGACTGATCACCGGAAGACTGCAGTCTCTGCAGACCTACGTGACCCAGCAGCT
GATCAGGGCCGCTGAAATCAGAGCTTCTGCCAACCTGGCTGCCACCAAGATGTCCGAATGCGTGCTGGGC
CAGTCTAAGAGGGTGGACTTCTGCGGAAAGGGATACCACCTGATGTCCTTCCCACAGTCTGCTCCACACG
GAGTGGTGTTCCTGCACGTGACCTACGTGCCCGCCCAGGAAAAGAACTTCACCACCGCCCCAGCTATCTG
CCACGACGGAAAGGCTCACTTCCCCAGGGAGGGAGTGTTCGTGTCTAACGGAACCCACTGGTTCGTGACC
CAGAGGAACTTCTACGAGCCACAGATCATCACCACCGACAACACCTTCGTGTCTGGAAACTGCGACGTGG
TGATCGGAATCGTGAACAACACCGTGTACGACCCACTGCAGCCAGAACTGGACTCTTTCAAGGAGGAACT
GGACAAGTACTTCAAGAACCACACCTCTCCAGACGTGGACCTGGGAGACATCTCCGGAATCAACGCCTCT
GTGGTGAACATCCAGAAGGAAATCGACAGACTGAACGAGGTGGCCAAGAACCTGAACGAATCTCTGATCG
ACCTGCAGGAACTGGGAAAGTACGAGCAGTACATCAAGTGGCCC
